>Addgene plasmid #207491 | pIG-804_HA-GD2-28z_CAR_BATF-TFAP4 | addgene full sequence | sequence record 412292 | Addgene NGS Result
GAAGATCCTTTGATCTTTTCTACGGGGTCTGACGCTCAGTGGAACGAAAACTCACGTTAAGGGATTTTGG
TCATGAGATTATCAAAAAGGATCTTCACCTAGATCCTTTTAAATTAAAAATGAAGTTTTAAATCAATCTA
AAGTATATATGAGTAAACTTGGTCTGACAGTTACCAATGCTTAATCAGTGAGGCACCTATCTCAGCGATC
TGTCTATTTCGTTCATCCATAGTTGCCTGACTCCCCGTCGTGTAGATAACTACGATACGGGAGGGCTTAC
CATCTGGCCCCAGTGCTGCAATGATACCGCGAGACCCACGCTCACCGGCTCCAGATTTATCAGCAATAAA
CCAGCCAGCCGGAAGGGCCGAGCGCAGAAGTGGTCCTGCAACTTTATCCGCCTCCATCCAGTCTATTAAT
TGTTGCCGGGAAGCTAGAGTAAGTAGTTCGCCAGTTAATAGTTTGCGCAACGTTGTTGCCATTGCTACAG
GCATCGTGGTGTCACGCTCGTCGTTTGGTATGGCTTCATTCAGCTCCGGTTCCCAACGATCAAGGCGAGT
TACATGATCCCCCATGTTGTGCAAAAAAGCGGTTAGCTCCTTCGGTCCTCCGATCGTTGTCAGAAGTAAG
TTGGCCGCAGTGTTATCACTCATGGTTATGGCAGCACTGCATAATTCTCTTACTGTCATGCCATCCGTAA
GATGCTTTTCTGTGACTGGTGAGTACTCAACCAAGTCATTCTGAGAATAGTGTATGCGGCGACCGAGTTG
CTCTTGCCCGGCGTCAATACGGGATAATACCGCGCCACATAGCAGAACTTTAAAAGTGCTCATCATTGGA
AAACGTTCTTCGGGGCGAAAACTCTCAAGGATCTTACCGCTGTTGAGATCCAGTTCGATGTAACCCACTC
GTGCACCCAACTGATCTTCAGCATCTTTTACTTTCACCAGCGTTTCTGGGTGAGCAAAAACAGGAAGGCA
AAATGCCGCAAAAAAGGGAATAAGGGCGACACGGAAATGTTGAATACTCATACTCTTCCTTTTTCAATAT
TATTGAAGCATTTATCAGGGTTATTGTCTCATGAGCGGATACATATTTGAATGTATTTAGAAAAATAAAC
AAATAGGGGTTCCGCGCACATTTCCCCGAAAAGTGCCACCTGACGTCTAAGAAACCATTATTATCATGAC
ATTAACCTATAAAAATAGGCGTATCACGAGGCCCTTTCGTCTCGCGCGTTTCGGTGATGACGGTGAAAAC
CTCTGACACATGCAGCTCCCGGAGACGGTCACAGCTTGTCTGTAAGCGGATGCCGGGAGCAGACAAGCCC
GTCAGGGCGCGTCAGCGGGTGTTGGCGGGTGTCGGGGCTGGCTTAACTATGCGGCATCAGAGCAGATTGT
ACTGAGAGTGCACCATATGCGGTGTGAAATACCGCACAGATGCGTAAGGAGAAAATACCGCATCAGGCGC
CATTCGCCATTCAGGCTGCGCAACTGTTGGGAAGGGCGATCGGTGCGGGCCTCTTCGCTATTACGCCAGC
TGGCGAAAGGGGGATGTGCTGCAAGGCGATTAAGTTGGGTAACGCCAGGGTTTTCCCAGTCACGACGTTG
TAAAACGACGGCCAGTGAATTCGAGCTCGGTACCCTTTCAGGTTTCCTTGAGTGGCAGGCCAGGCCTGGC
CGTGAACGTTCACTGAAATCATGGCCTCTTGGCCAAGATTGATAGCTTGTGCCTGTCCCTGAGTCCCAGT
CCATCACGAGCAGCTGGTTTCTAAGATGCTATTTCCCGTATAAAGCATGAGCACGTGCATTCGCACGCCC
ACAGAGCCCCGCCCTTGTCCATCACTGGCATCTGGACTCCAGCCTGGGTTGGGGCAAAGAGGGAAATGAG
ATCATGTCCTAACCCTGATCCTCTTGTCCCACAGATATCCAGAACCCTGACCCTGCCCAGTGCACCAACT
ATGCGCTGCTGAAACTGGCGGGCGATGTGGAAAGCAACCCGGGCCCGATGCCTCACAGCTCCGACAGCAG
TGACTCCAGCTTCAGCCGCTCTCCTCCCCCTGGCAAACAGGACTCATCTGATGATGTGAGAAGAGTTCAG
AGGAGGGAGAAAAATCGTATTGCCGCCCAGAAGAGCCGACAGAGGCAGACACAGAAGGCCGACACCCTGC
ACCTGGAGAGCGAAGACCTGGAGAAACAGAACGCGGCTCTACGCAAGGAGATCAAGCAGCTCACAGAGGA
ACTGAAGTACTTCACGTCGGTGCTGAACAGCCACGAGCCCCTGTGCTCGGTGCTGGCCGCCAGCACGCCC
TCGCCCCCCGAGGTGGTGTACAGCGCCCACGCATTCCACCAACCTCATGTCAGCTCCCCGCGCTTCCAGC
CCAGGGCTAAGAGAGGTTCAGGATCTGGCGGGGGCTCAGGGGGAGGAACCGGTGCTGGAAGTGGTGGATC
GGGTGGGACTAGTGGCGGTGGAGGATCTGGAGGACAGTGCACCAACTATGCGCTGCTGAAACTGGCGGGC
GATGTGGAAAGCAACCCGGGCCCGATGGAGTATTTCATGGTGCCCACTCAGAAGGTGCCCTCTTTGCAAC
ATTTCAGGAAAACAGAGAAAGAAGTGATAGGAGGGCTCTGTAGCCTTGCCAACATTCCACTAACCCCCGA
GACTCAGCGGGACCAGGAGCGGCGGATTCGGCGGGAGATCGCCAACAGCAACGAGCGGAGACGCATGCAG
AGCATCAACGCGGGATTCCAGTCCCTCAAGACCCTCATCCCCCACACAGACGGAGAGAAGCTCAGCAAGG
CAGCCATTCTCCAGCAGACAGCCGAGTACATCTTCTCCCTGGAGCAGGAGAAGACCAGGCTCTTGCAGCA
GAACACACAGCTCAAGCGCTTCATCCAGGAGCTGAGCGGCTCGTCCCCCAAGCGACGGCGGGCAGAGGAC
AAGGACGAAGGCATAGGCTCCCCGGACATCTGGGAGGACGAGAAGGCGGAGGACCTGCGGCGGGAGATGA
TTGAGCTGCGGCAGCAGCTGGACAAGGAGCGCTCGGTGCGCATGATGCTGGAGGAGCAGGTGCGCTCGCT
GGAGGCCCACATGTACCCGGAAAAGCTCAAGGTGATTGCGCAGCAGGTGCAGCTGCAGCAGCAGCAGGAA
CAGGTGAGGCTGCTGCACCAGGAGAAGCTGGAGCGGGAACAGCAGCAGCTGCGGACCCAGCTTCTGCCCC
CTCCGGCCCCCACCCACCACCCCACGGTGATCGTGCCAGCACCGCCTCCTCCTCCCTCCCACCACATCAA
TGTCGTCACCATGGGCCCCTCCTCGGTCATCAACTCTGTTTCCACATCCCGGCAAAATCTGGACACCATC
GTGCAGGCAATCCAGCACATCGAGGGCACCCAGGAAAAGCAGGAGCTGGAGGAGGAGCAGCGGCGAGCTG
TCATCGTGAAGCCTGTCCGCAGCTGCCCGGAGGCCCCCACCTCTGACACCGCCTCCGACTCCGAGGCCTC
AGACAGTGACGCCATGGACCAGAGCCGGGAGGAGCCGTCGGGGGACGGGGAGCTTCCCAGGGCTAAGAGA
GGTTCAGGATCTGAGGGCAGGGGATCTCTCCTTACTTGTGGCGACGTGGAGGAGAACCCCGGCCCCATGG
AATTCGGCCTGAGCTGGCTGTTCCTGGTGGCCATCCTGAAGGGCGTGCAGTGCAGCAGAGACATCCTGCT
GACCCAGACCCCTCTGAGCCTGCCTGTGTCTCTGGGCGATCAGGCCAGCATCAGCTGCAGATCCAGCCAG
AGCCTGGTGCACCGGAACGGCAACACCTACCTGCACTGGTATCTGCAGAAGCCCGGCCAGAGCCCCAAGC
TGCTGATCCACAAGGTGTCCAACCGGTTCAGCGGCGTGCCCGACAGATTTTCTGGCAGCGGCTCCGGCAC
CGACTTCACCCTGAAGATCAGCCGGGTGGAAGCCGAGGACCTGGGCGTGTACTTCTGCAGCCAGTCCACC
CACGTGCCCCCCCTGACATTTGGCGCCGGAACAAAGCTGGAACTGAAGGGGGGAGGCGGATCTGGCGGCG
GAGGAAGTGGCGGAGGGGGATCTGAAGTGAAGCTGCAGCAGTCCGGCCCCAGCCTGGTGGAACCTGGCGC
CTCTGTGATGATCTCCTGCAAGGCCAGCGGCAGCTCCTTCACCGGCTACAACATGAACTGGGTGCGCCAG
AACATCGGCAAGAGCCTGGAATGGATCGGCGCCATCGACCCCTACTACGGCGGCACCAGCTACAACCAGA
AGTTCAAGGGCAGAGCCACCCTGACCGTGGACAAGAGCAGCAGCACCGCCTACATGCACCTGAAGTCCCT
GACCAGCGAGGACAGCGCCGTGTACTACTGCGTGTCCGGCATGAAGTACTGGGGCCAGGGCACAAGCGTG
ACCGTGTCTAGCGCCAAGACCACCCCCCCTAGCGTGTACGGAAGAGTGACAGTGTCCTCTGCCGAGCCCA
AGAGCTGCGACAAGACCCACACCTGTCCCCCTTGTCCTGCCCCTCCTGTTGCAGGCCCTTCCGTGTTCCT
GTTCCCCCCAAAGCCCAAGGACACACTGATGATCAGCAGAACCCCCGAAGTGACCTGCGTGGTGGTGGAC
GTGTCCCACGAGGACCCAGAAGTGAAGTTCAATTGGTACGTGGACGGCGTGGAAGTGCACAACGCCAAGA
CAAAGCCCAGAGAGGAACAGTACCAAAGCACCTACCGGGTGGTGTCCGTGCTGACCGTGCTGCATCAGGA
TTGGCTGAACGGCAAAGAGTACAAGTGCAAAGTGTCCAACAAGGCCCTGCCTGCCCCCATCGAGAAAACC
ATCAGCAAGGCCAAGGGCCAGCCCCGCGAACCCCAGGTGTACACACTGCCCCCTAGCAGGGACGAGCTGA
CCAAGAACCAGGTGTCCCTGACATGCCTCGTGAAGGGCTTCTACCCCTCCGATATCGCCGTGGAATGGGA
GAGCAACGGCCAGCCCGAGAACAACTACAAGACAACCCCTCCCGTGCTGGACAGCGACGGCTCATTCTTC
CTGTACAGCAAGCTGACAGTGGATAAGTCCCGGTGGCAGCAGGGCAACGTGTTCAGCTGCTCCGTGATGC
ACGAGGCCCTGCACAACCACTACACCCAGAAAAGCCTGTCCCTGAGCCCCGGCAAGAAGGACCCCAAAGC
GGCCGCAATTGAAGTTATGTATCCTCCTCCTTACCTAGACAATGAGAAGAGCAATGGAACCATTATCCAT
GTGAAAGGGAAACACCTTTGTCCAAGTCCCCTATTTCCCGGACCTTCTAAGCCCTTTTGGGTGCTGGTGG
TGGTTGGGGGAGTCCTGGCTTGCTATAGCTTGCTAGTAACAGTGGCCTTTATTATTTTCTGGGTGAGGAG
TAAGAGGAGCAGGCTCCTGCACAGTGACTACATGAACATGACTCCCCGCCGCCCCGGGCCCACCCGCAAG
CATTACCAGCCCTATGCCCCACCACGCGACTTCGCAGCCTATCGCTCCAGAGTGAAGTTCAGCAGGAGCG
CAGACGCCCCCGCGTACCAGCAGGGCCAGAACCAGCTCTATAACGAGCTCAATCTAGGACGAAGAGAGGA
GTACGATGTTTTGGACAAGAGACGTGGCCGGGACCCTGAGATGGGGGGAAAGCCGAGAAGGAAGAACCCT
CAGGAAGGCCTGTACAATGAACTGCAGAAAGATAAGATGGCGGAGGCCTACAGTGAGATTGGGATGAAAG
GCGAGCGCCGGAGGGGCAAGGGGCACGATGGCCTTTACCAGGGTCTCAGTACAGCCACCAAGGACACCTA
CGACGCCCTTCACATGCAGGCCCTGCCCCCTCGCCGGGCCAAGCGGTCCGGATCCGGAGCCACCAACTTC
AGCCTGCTGAAGCAGGCCGGCGACGTGGAGGAGAACCCCGGCCCCGCGGTGTACCAGCTGAGAGACTCTA
AATCCAGTGACAAGTCTGTCTGCCTATTCACCGATTTTGATTCTCAAACAAATGTGTCACAAAGTAAGGA
TTCTGATGTGTATATCACAGACAAAACTGTGCTAGACATGAGGTCTATGGACTTCAAGAGCAACAGTGCT
GTGGCCTGGAGCAACAAATCTGACTTTGCATGTGCAAACGCCTTCAACAACAGCATTATTCCAGAAGACA
CCTTCTTCCCCAGCCCAGGTAAGGGCAGCTTTGGTGCCTTCGCAGGCTGTTTCCTTGCTTCAGGAATGGC
CAGGGGATCCTCTAGATCGACCTGCAGGCATGCAAGCTTGGCGTAATCATGGTCATAGCTGTTTCCTGTG
TGAAATTGTTATCCGCTCACAATTCCACACAACATACGAGCCGGAAGCATAAAGTGTAAAGCCTGGGGTG
CCTAATGAGTGAGCTAACTCACATTAATTGCGTTGCGCTCACTGCCCGCTTTCCAGTCGGGAAACCTGTC
GTGCCAGCTGCATTAATGAATCGGCCAACGCGCGGGGAGAGGCGGTTTGCGTATTGGGCGCTCTTCCGCT
TCCTCGCTCACTGACTCGCTGCGCTCGGTCGTTCGGCTGCGGCGAGCGGTATCAGCTCACTCAAAGGCGG
TAATACGGTTATCCACAGAATCAGGGGATAACGCAGGAAAGAACATGTGAGCAAAAGGCCAGCAAAAGGC
CAGGAACCGTAAAAAGGCCGCGTTGCTGGCGTTTTTCCATAGGCTCCGCCCCCCTGACGAGCATCACAAA
AATCGACGCTCAAGTCAGAGGTGGCGAAACCCGACAGGACTATAAAGATACCAGGCGTTTCCCCCTGGAA
GCTCCCTCGTGCGCTCTCCTGTTCCGACCCTGCCGCTTACCGGATACCTGTCCGCCTTTCTCCCTTCGGG
AAGCGTGGCGCTTTCTCATAGCTCACGCTGTAGGTATCTCAGTTCGGTGTAGGTCGTTCGCTCCAAGCTG
GGCTGTGTGCACGAACCCCCCGTTCAGCCCGACCGCTGCGCCTTATCCGGTAACTATCGTCTTGAGTCCA
ACCCGGTAAGACACGACTTATCGCCACTGGCAGCAGCCACTGGTAACAGGATTAGCAGAGCGAGGTATGT
AGGCGGTGCTACAGAGTTCTTGAAGTGGTGGCCTAACTACGGCTACACTAGAAGAACAGTATTTGGTATC
TGCGCTCTGCTGAAGCCAGTTACCTTCGGAAAAAGAGTTGGTAGCTCTTGATCCGGCAAACAAACCACCG
CTGGTAGCGGTGGTTTTTTTGTTTGCAAGCAGCAGATTACGCGCAGAAAAAAAGGATCTCAA
Features (pLannotate 1.2.2; 18 found; start..end, strand, type, name):
    171..1031    -  CDS            AmpR: β-lactamase; bla; confers resistance to ampicillin, carbenicillin, and related antibiotics
   1032..1136    -  promoter       AmpR promoter: bla
   1231..1266    +  CDS            rop (fragment): Rop protein, which maintains plasmids at low copy number; rop
   1368..1467    +  misc_feature   bom (fragment): basis of mobility region from pBR322
   1473..1630    -  CDS            lacZα (fragment): LacZα fragment of β-galactosidase; lacZ fragment
   2008..2382    +  CDS            BATF: BATF_HUMAN - Experimental evidence at protein level: Swiss-Prot protein existence level 1. AP-1 family transcription factor that controls the differentiation of lineage-specific cells in the immune system: specifically mediates the differentiation of T-helper 17 cells (Th17), follicular T-helper cells (TfH), CD8(+) dendritic cells and class- switch recombination (CSR) in B-cells. Acts via the formation of a heterodimer with JUNB that recognizes and binds DNA sequence 5'- TGA[CG]TCA-3'. The BATF-JUNB heterodimer also forms a complex with IRF4 (or IRF8) in immune cells, leading to recognition of
   2545..3558    +  CDS            TFAP4: TFAP4_HUMAN - Also known as BHLHC41. Experimental evidence at protein level: Swiss-Prot protein existence level 1. Transcription factor that activates both viral and cellular genes by binding to the symmetrical DNA sequence 5'-CAGCTG-3'. From Homo sapiens (Human).
   3700..4038    +  CDS            KV2A7_MOUSE: Experimental evidence at protein level: Swiss-Prot protein existence level 1. From Mus musculus (Mouse).
   4084..5166    +  CDS            IGG1_HUMAN (fragment): Experimental evidence at protein level: Swiss-Prot protein existence level 1. Immunoglobulins, also known as antibodies, are membrane-bound or secreted glycoproteins produced by B lymphocytes. In the recognition phase of humoral immunity, the membrane-bound immunoglobulins serve as receptors which, upon binding of a specific antigen, trigger the clonal expansion and differentiation of B lymphocytes into immunoglobulins- secreting plasma cells. Secreted immunoglobulins mediate the effector phase of humoral immunity, which results in the elimination of bound antigens (PubMed:22158414, PubMed:201
   5188..5508    +  CDS            CD28 (fragment): CD28_HUMAN - Experimental evidence at protein level: Swiss-Prot protein existence level 1. Involved in T-cell activation, the induction of cell proliferation and cytokine production and promotion of T-cell survival. Enhances the production of IL4 and IL10 in T-cells in conjunction with TCR/CD3 ligation and CD40L costimulation (PubMed:8617933). Isoform 3 enhances CD40L-mediated activation of NF-kappa-B and kinases MAPK8 and PAK2 in T-cells (PubMed:15067037). From Homo sapiens (Human).
   5509..5844    +  CDS            CD247 (fragment): CD3Z_HUMAN - Also known as CD3Z, T3Z, TCRZ. Experimental evidence at protein level: Swiss-Prot protein existence level 1. Part of the TCR-CD3 complex present on T-lymphocyte cell surface that plays an essential role in adaptive immune response. When antigen presenting cells (APCs) activate T-cell receptor (TCR), TCR- mediated signals are transmitted across the cell membrane by the CD3 chains CD3D, CD3E, CD3G and CD3Z. All CD3 chains contain immunoreceptor tyrosine-based activation motifs (ITAMs) in their cytoplasmic domain. Upon TCR engagement, these motifs become phosphorylated by Src family
   5911..6177    +  CDS            TRAC (fragment): TRAC_HUMAN - Also known as TCRA. Experimental evidence at protein level: Swiss-Prot protein existence level 1. Constant region of T cell receptor (TR) alpha chain (PubMed:24600447). Alpha-beta T cell receptors are antigen specific receptors which are essential to the immune response and are present on the cell surface of T lymphocytes. Recognize peptide-major histocompatibility (MH) (pMH) complexes that are displayed by antigen presenting cells (APC), a prerequisite for efficient T cell adaptive immunity against pathogens (PubMed:25493333). Binding of alpha-beta TR to pMH complex initiates TR-
   6233..6269    +  misc_feature   MCS (fragment): pUC18/19 multiple cloning site
   6306..6322    -  protein_bind   lac operator: The lac repressor binds to the lac operator to inhibit transcription in E. coli. This inhibition can be relieved by adding lactose or isopropyl-β-D-thiogalactopyranoside (IPTG). lac repressor encoded by lacI
   6330..6360    -  promoter       lac promoter: promoter for the E. coli lac operon
   6375..6396    -  protein_bind   CAP binding site: CAP binding activates transcription in the presence of cAMP. E. coli catabolite activator protein
   6409..6501    -  CDS            lacI (fragment): lac repressor; lacI; The lac repressor binds to the lac operator to inhibit transcription in E. coli. This inhibition can be relieved by adding lactose or isopropyl-β-D-thiogalactopyranoside (IPTG).
   6684..7272    -  rep_origin     ori: high-copy-number ColE1/pMB1/pBR322/pUC origin of replication
