[The description below was written by a language model from this plasmid's Addgene catalogue record and pLannotate feature annotations shown in this document.]
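Description:
pIG-804_HA-GD2-28z_CAR_BATF-TFAP4 is a pUC19-based, high-copy bacterial plasmid (7,272 nt in the sequenced record) that acts as a source of homology-directed repair (HDR) template DNA for CRISPR-mediated, non-viral knock-in at the TRAC locus of human T cells. It is propagated in E. coli through the ColE1/pUC origin and selected with ampicillin via the β-lactamase gene and its native promoter. The remaining backbone annotations are pUC19 remnants flanking the Gibson-assembled insert: lacZα and MCS fragments, the lac promoter and operator, the CAP site, and short rop, bom and lacI fragments.

The payload is a single same-strand array of coding sequences. Human BATF, an AP-1 family transcription factor, comes first, followed by human TFAP4, a bHLH transcription factor, and then the HA-GD2-28z chimeric antigen receptor. The CAR appears in the feature table as a mouse kappa light-chain variable region, an IgG1-matching segment that probably covers the heavy-chain variable portion and an IgG1-derived spacer, a CD28 fragment, and a CD3ζ (CD247) signalling domain. A TRAC constant-region fragment lies downstream of the CAR, consistent with a homology arm for the target locus. The unannotated stretch upstream of BATF could hold the other arm, but the table does not label it. No mammalian promoter is annotated, and the short gaps between the coding sequences carry no annotation, so the record does not state how the proteins are separated or what drives their expression.

According to the associated publication title, the construct belongs to a modular effort to discover synthetic knock-in sequences that program durable T cell therapies. Here that means pairing a GD2-directed CAR with the BATF-TFAP4 transcription factor combination.
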