Addgene plasmid #207491: pIG-804_HA-GD2-28z_CAR_BATF-TFAP4
Purpose: This plasmid can be used to generate HDR templates for non-viral knockin into the TRAC locus of human T cells.
Depositing lab: Alexander Marson. Depositing organization: J. David Gladstone Institutes. Publication: Modular pooled discovery of synthetic knockin sequences to program durable cell therapies. Blaeschke F, Chen YY, Apathy R, Daniel B, Chen AY, Chen PA, Sandor K, Zhang W, Li Z, Mowery CT, Yamamoto TN, Nyberg WA, To A, Yu R, Bueno R, Kim MC, Schmidt R, Goodman DB, Feuchtinger T, Eyquem J, Jimmie Ye C, Carnevale J, Satpathy AT, Shifrut E, Roth TL, Marson A. Cell. 2023 Sep 14;186(19):4216-4234.e33. doi: 10.1016/j.cell.2023.08.013. PubMed 37714135.
Backbone
  Vector backbone: PUC19
  Vector type: CRISPR
Growth in bacteria
  Bacterial resistance: Ampicillin, 100 μg/mL
  Growth temperature: 37°C
  Growth strain: NEB Stable
  Copy number: High Copy
Gene/Insert
  Gene/Insert name: BATF-TFAP4, HA-GD2-28z_CAR
  Species: H. sapiens (human)
  Entrez Gene: BATF (a.k.a. B-ATF, BATF1, SFA-2, SFA2)
  Cloning method: Gibson Cloning
Resource information
  A portion of this plasmid was derived from a plasmid made by: HA-GD2-28z CAR sequence was provided by Crystal Mackall/Robbie Majzner.
Terms and licenses: Academic/Nonprofit Terms; Industry Terms: Not Available to Industry
Depositor comments: Please visit https://doi.org/10.1101/2022.07.27.501186 for bioRxiv preprint.
How to cite: pIG-804_HA-GD2-28z_CAR_BATF-TFAP4 was a gift from Alexander Marson (Addgene plasmid # 207491 ; http://n2t.net/addgene:207491 ; RRID:Addgene_207491)
